Addgene plasmid #18220: T4 Lysozyme L7A WT*
Depositing lab: Brian Matthews. Depositing organization: University of Oregon.
Backbone
  Vector backbone: pHS1403
  Backbone size w/o insert (bp): 5000
  Vector type: Bacterial Expression
Growth in bacteria
  Bacterial resistance: Ampicillin, 100 μg/mL
  Growth temperature: 37°C
  Growth strain: DH5alpha
  Copy number: High Copy
Gene/Insert
  Gene/Insert name: T4 Lysozyme (alt name: JX8TA)
  Species: Bacteriophage T4
  Insert size (bp): 600
  Mutation: L7A WT*
  GenBank ID: NP_049736
  Entrez Gene: e (a.k.a. T4p123)
  Cloning method: Restriction Enzyme; 5′ cloning site BamHI (not destroyed); 3′ cloning site HindIII (not destroyed)
  Sequencing primers: 5′ na; 3′ GGCGTATCACGAGGCCC
Terms and licenses: Academic/Nonprofit Terms; Industry Terms: Not Available to Industry
Depositor comments: The BamHI site is 27 bp from the ATG and the HindIII site is 115 bp from the stop.
How to cite: T4 Lysozyme L7A WT* was a gift from Brian Matthews (Addgene plasmid # 18220 ; http://n2t.net/addgene:18220 ; RRID:Addgene_18220)
