[The description below was written by a language model from this plasmid's Addgene catalogue record.]
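Description:
T4 Lysozyme L7A WT* is a bacterial expression plasmid built on the pHS1403 backbone (about 5 kb without insert) that carries a mutant version of the bacteriophage T4 lysozyme gene (gene e). It is maintained in E. coli as a high-copy plasmid under ampicillin selection. The record does not name the origin of replication or the promoter that drives expression, and no feature table is available to confirm them.

The insert is roughly 600 bp and was cloned as a BamHI–HindIII fragment, with both restriction sites preserved. According to the depositor's notes, the BamHI site lies 27 bp from the start codon and the HindIII site 115 bp from the stop codon, so the fragment includes short flanking regions on either side of the coding sequence and can be excised or swapped intact. The encoded protein carries the substitution L7A, replacing leucine at position 7 with alanine, in the "WT*" background. In the T4 lysozyme literature WT* generally refers to the cysteine-free pseudo-wild-type protein used as a reference for engineered variants, although the record itself does not spell out this definition. No fusion tags or reporters are listed.

T4 lysozyme is a classic model system for studying protein folding, stability and structure, and large-to-small substitutions such as leucine to alanine are typically used to probe the energetic and structural consequences of removing side-chain bulk. The record does not state a specific purpose, but the construct is suited to recombinant production of this point mutant in E. coli for such biophysical or crystallographic work.
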