>Addgene plasmid #18220 | T4 Lysozyme L7A WT* | addgene partial sequence | sequence record 24007 | 3primeUP
CGAAAAGCCCGCTCATTAGGCGGGCTCAGATCTGCTCATGTTTGACAGCTTATCATCGATAAGCTTCGGC
AATAAATTCTTGATATGTTTTCATATGTTTCCTTTAAATATTTTAATTAGTAATTGTCTATTCAAGTAAT
TGTGAATATACTATCACAATTCCAAGAGAAAGTAAACAGCTTTATAGATTTTTATACGCGTCCCAAGTGC
CAGTTCTAAACGTTGTAATGACTCGTTTTGCGCGATTAGGTGTTTGATTATACCATCTACTTTTAGCTAA
GTTAACTGCTGCTTCATCCCAGCGTTTTTGTTGAAGCATACGTAAAGAGTTAGTAAATCCTGCCACACCG
GTTTCTCCCATTTGGAAAACCATATTAATCAATGCAGCGCGACGAACCGCATCAAGAGAATCATAAACCG
GTTTTAATTTAGCATTTCTCAGAATTCCGCGAACAGCAGCATCAACATCCTGATTAAAGAGTTTTTCAGC
CTCATCTTTTGTAATTACACCATTAGTATTACGCCCAATAGCTTTATCTAATTCAGATTTAGCAGCATTA
AGTGATGGACTTTTTGTAAGCAAATGACCGATGCCAATAGTGTAATAGCCTTCTGTGTCTTTATAGATTT
TAAGTCTAAGACCTTCATCTATACGTGCCATTTCAAATATATTCATAATACCTCCTAAGCATCGATGGAT
CCTGTTTCCTGTGTGAAATTGTTATCCGCTCACAATTCCACACATTATACGAGCCGATGATAATGTCACA
GGGGATGGGGAGTAGCTGANCTGTTCCNGGTGAATGTANCGCTCC
